>Addgene plasmid #128338 | pFB-U6-Chrna3-gRNA-hSyn-mCherry-WPRE-SV40pA | depositor full sequence | sequence record 245821 | Full Sequence
G
[124 nt withheld, positions 2-125]
C
[91 nt withheld, positions 127-217]
A
[49 nt withheld, positions 219-267]
CCTTTGACGTTGGAGTCCACGTTCTTT
[37 nt withheld, positions 295-331]
ACCCTATCTCGGTCTATTCTTTTGATTTATAAGGGATTTTGCCGATTTCGGCCTATTGGTTAAAAAATGA
GCTGATTTAACAAAAATTTAACGCGAATTTTAACAAAATATTAACGTTTACAATTTCAGGTGGCACTTTT
CGGGGAAATGTGCGCGGAACCCCTATTTGTTTATTTTTCTAAATACATTCAAATATGTATCCGCTCATGA
GACAATAACCCTGATAAATGCTTCAATAATATTGAAAAAGGAAGAGTATGAGTATTCAACATTTCCGTGT
CGCCCTTATTCCCTTTTTTGCGGCATTTTGCCTTCCTGTTTTTGCTCACCCAGAAACGCTGGTGAAAGTA
AAAGATGCTGAAGATCAGTTGGGTGCACGAGTGGGTTACATCGAACTGGATCTCAACAGCGGTAAGATCC
TTGAGAGTTTTCGCCCCGAAGAACGTTTTCCAATGATGAGCACTTTTAAAGTTCTGCTATGTGGCGCGGT
ATTATCCCGTATTGACGCCGGGCAAGAGCAACTCGGTCGCCGCATACACTATTCTCAGAATGACTTGGTT
GAGTACTCACCAGTCACAGAAAAGCATCTTACGGATGGCATGACAGTAAGAGAATTATGCAGTGCTGCCA
TAACCATGAGTGATAACACTGCGGCCAACTTACTTCTGACAACGATCGGAGGACCGAAGGAGCTAACCGC
TTTTTTGCACAACATGGGGGATCATGTAACTCGCCTTGATCGTTGGGAACCGGAGCTGAATGAAGCCATA
CCAAACGACGAGCGTGACACCACGATGCCTGTAGCAATGGCAACAACGTTGCGCAAACTATTAACTGGCG
AACTACTTACTCTAGCTTCCCGGCAACAATTAATAGACTGGATGGAGGCGGATAAAGTTGCAGGACCACT
TCTGCGCTCGGCCCTTCCGGCTGGCTGGTTTATTGCTGATAAATCTGGAGCCGGTGAGCGTGGGTCTCGC
GGTATCATTGCAGCACTGGGGCCAGATGGTAAGCCCTCCCGTATCGTAGTTATCTACACGACGGGGAGTC
AGGCAACTATGGATGAACGAAATAGACAGATCGCTGAGATAGGTGCCTCACTGATTAAGCATTGGTAACT
GTCAGACCAAGTTTACTCATATATACTTTAGATTGATTTAAAACTTCATTTTTAATTTAAAAGGATCTAG
GTGAAGATCCTTTTTGATAATCTCATGACCAAAATCCCTTAACGTGAGTTTTCGTTCCACTGAGCGTCAG
ACCCCGTAGAAAAGATCAAAGGATCTTCTTGAGATCCTTTTTTTCTGCGCGTAATCTGCTGCTTGCAAAC
AAAAAAACCACCGCTACCAGCGGTGGTTTGTTTGCCGGATCAAGAGCTACCAACTCTTTTTCCGAAGGTA
ACTGGCTTCAGCAGAGCGCAGATACCAAATACTGTCCTTCTAGTGTAGCCGTAGTTAGGCCACCACTTCA
AGAACTCTGTAGCACCGCCTACATACCTCGCTCTGCTAATCCTGTTACCAGTGGCTGCTGCCAGTGGCGA
TAAGTCGTGTCTTACCGGGTTGGACTCAAGACGATAGTTACCGGATAAGGCGCAGCGGTCGGGCTGAACG
GGGGGTTCGTGCACACAGCCCAGCTTGGAGCGAACGACCTACACCGAACTGAGATACCTACAGCGTGAGC
ATTGAGAAAGCGCCACGCTTCCCGAAGGGAGAAAGGCGGACAGGTATCCGGTAAGCGGCAGGGTCGGAAC
AGGAGAGCGCACGAGGGAGCTTCCAGGGGGAAACGCCTGGTATCTTTATAGTCCTGTCGGGTTTCGCCAC
CTCTGACTTGAGCGTCGATTTTTGTGATGCTCGTCAGGGGGGCGGAGCCTATGGAAAAACGCCAGCAACG
CGGCCTTTTTACGGTTCCTGGCCTTTTGCTGGCCTTTTGCTCACATGTTCTTTCCTGCGTTATCCCCTGA
TTCTGTGGATAACCGTATTACCGCCTTTGAGTGAGCTGATACCGCTCGCCGCAGCCGAACGACCGAGCGC
AGCGAGTCAGTGAGCGAGGAAGCGGAAGAGCGCCTGATGCGGTATTTTCTCCTTACGCATCTGTGCGGTA
TTTCACACCGCAGACCAGCCGCGTAACCTGGCAAAATCGGTTACGGTTGAGTAATAAATGGATGCCCTGC
GTAAGCGGGTGTGGGCGGACAATAAAGTCTTAAACTGAACAAAATAGATCTAAACTATGACAATAAAGTC
TTAAACTAGACAGAATAGTTGTAAACTGAAATCAGTCCAGTTATGCTGTGAAAAAGCATACTGGACTTTT
GTTATGGCTAAAGCAAACTCTTCATTTTCTGAAGTGCAAATTGCCCGTCGTATTAAAGAGGGGCGTGGCC
AAGGGCATGGTAAAGACTATATTCGCGGCGTTGTGACAATTTACCGAACAACTCCGCGGCCGGGAAGCCG
ATCTCGGCTTGAACGAATTGTTAGGTGGCGGTACTTGGGTCGATATCAAAGTGCATCACTTCTTCCCGTA
TGCCCAACTTTGTATAGAGAGCCACTGCGGGATCGTCACCGTAATCTGCTTGCACGTAGATCACATAAGC
ACCAAGCGCGTTGGCCTCATGCTTGAGGAGATTGATGAGCGCGGTGGCAATGCCCTGCCTCCGGTGCTCG
CCGGAGACTGCGAGATCATAGATATAGATCTCACTACGCGGCTGCTCAAACCTGGGCAGAACGTAAGCCG
CGAGAGCGCCAACAACCGCTTCTTGGTCGAAGGCAGCAAGCGCGATGAATGTCTTACTACGGAGCAAGTT
CCCGAGGTAATCGGAGTCCGGCTGATGTTGGGAGTAGGTGGCTACGTCTCCGAACTCACGACCGAAAAGA
TCAAGAGCAGCCCGCATGGATTTGACTTGGTCAGGGCCGAGCCTACATGTGCGAATGATGCCCATACTTG
AGCCACCTAACTTTGTTTTAGGGCGACTGCCCTGCTGCGTAACATCGTTGCTGCTGCGTAACATCGTTGC
TGCTCCATAACATCAAACATCGACCCACGGCGTAACGCGCTTGCTGCTTGGATGCCCGAGGCATAGACTG
TACAAAAAAACAGTCATAACAAGCCATGAAAACCGCCACTGCGCCGTTACCACCGCTGCGTTCGGTCAAG
GTTCTGGACCAGTTGCGTGAGCGCATACGCTACTTGCATTACAGTTTACGAACCGAACAGGCTTATGTCA
ACTGGGTTCGTGCCTTCATCCGTTTCCACGGTGTGCGTCACCCGGCAACCTTGGGCAGCAGCGAAGTCGA
GGCATTTCTGTCCTGGCTGGCGAACGAGCGCAAGGTTTCGGTCTCCACGCATCGTCAGGCATTGGCGGCC
TTGCTGTTCTTCTACGGCAAGGTGCTGTGCACGGATCTGCCCTGGCTTCAGGAGATCGGAAGACCTCGGC
CGTCGCGGCGCTTGCCGGTGGTGCTGACCCCGGATGAAGTGGTTCGCATCCTCGGTTTTCTGGAAGGCGA
GCATCGTTTGTTCGCCCAGGACTCTAGCTATAGTTCTAGTGGTTGGCTACATTATTGAAGCATTTATCAG
GGTTATTGTCTCAGAGCATGCCTGCAGGCAGCTGCGCGCTCGCTCGCTCACTGAGGCCGCCCGGGCAAAG
CCCGGGCGTCGGGCGACCTTTGGTCGCCCGGCCTCAGTGAGCGAGCGAGCGCGCAGAGAGGGAGTGGCCA
ACTCCATCACTAGGGGTTCCTGCGGCCGCACGCGTCCCCTTCACCGAGGGCCTATTTCCCATGATTCCTT
CATATTTGCATATACGATACAAGGCTGTTAGAGAGATAATTGGAATTAATTTGACTGTAAACACAAAGAT
ATTAGTACAAAATACGTGACGTAGAAAGTAATAATTTCTTGGGTAGTTTGCAGTTTTAAAATTATGTTTT
AAAATGGACTATCATATGCTTACCGTAACTTGAAAGTATTTCGATTTCTTGGCTTTATATATCTTGTGGA
AAGGACGAAACGAAACCCTCTGACTACCAAGGTTTTAGAGCTAGAAATAGCAAGTTAAAATAAGGCTAGT
CCGTTATCAACTTGAAAAAGTGGCACCGAGTCGGTGCTTTTTTACTAGTTCTAGACTGCAGAGGGCCCTG
CGTATGAGTGCAAGTGGGTTTTAGGACCAGGATGAGGCGGGGTGGGGGTGCCTACCTGACGACCGACCCC
GACCCACTGGACAAGCACCCAACCCCCATTCCCCAAATTGCGCATCCCCTATCAGAGAGGGGGAGGGGAA
ACAGGATGCGGCGAGGCGCGTGCGCACTGCCAGCTTCAGCACCGCGGACAGTGCCTTCGCCCCCGCCTGG
CGGCGCGCGCCACCGCCGCCTCAGCACTGAAGGCGCGCTGACGTCACTCGCCGGTCCCCCGCAAACTCCC
CTTCCCGGCCACCTTGGTCGCGTCCGCGCCGCCGCCGGCCCAGCCGGACCGCACCACGCGAGGCGCGAGA
TAGGGGGGCACGGGCGCGACCATCTGCGCTGCGGCGCCGGCGACTCAGCGCTGCCTCAGTCTGCGGTGGG
CAGCGGAGGAGTCGTGTCGTGCCTGAGAGCGCAGTCGAGAATTCCACCGGTTCGAACAGGTAAGCGCCCC
TAAAATCCCTTTGGCACAATGTGTCCTGAGGGGAGAGGCAGCGACCTGTAGATGGGACGGGGGCACTAAC
CCTCAGGGTTTGGGGTTCTGAATGTGAGTATCGCCATGTAAGCCCAGTATTTGGCCAATCTCAGAAAGCT
CCTGGCTCCCTGGAGGATGGAGAGAGAAAAACAAACAGCTCCTGGAGCAGGGAGAGTGCTGGCCTCTTGC
TCTCCGGCTCCCTCTGTTGCCCTCTGGTTTCTCCCCAGGTTGAATTCGATATCGGATCCGCCACCATGGT
GAGCAAGGGCGAGGAGGATAACATGGCCATCATCAAGGAGTTCATGCGCTTCAAGGTGCACATGGAGGGC
TCCGTGAACGGCCACGAGTTCGAGATCGAGGGCGAGGGCGAGGGCCGCCCCTACGAGGGCACCCAGACCG
CCAAGCTGAAGGTGACCAAGGGTGGCCCCCTGCCCTTCGCCTGGGACATCCTGTCCCCTCAGTTCATGTA
CGGCTCCAAGGCCTACGTGAAGCACCCCGCCGACATCCCCGACTACTTGAAGCTGTCCTTCCCCGAGGGC
TTCAAGTGGGAGCGCGTGATGAACTTCGAGGACGGCGGCGTGGTGACCGTGACCCAGGACTCCTCCCTGC
AGGACGGCGAGTTCATCTACAAGGTGAAGCTGCGCGGCACCAACTTCCCCTCCGACGGCCCCGTAATGCA
GAAGAAGACCATGGGCTGGGAGGCCTCCTCCGAGCGGATGTACCCCGAGGACGGCGCCCTGAAGGGCGAG
ATCAAGCAGAGGCTGAAGCTGAAGGACGGCGGCCACTACGACGCTGAGGTCAAGACCACCTACAAGGCCA
AGAAGCCCGTGCAGCTGCCCGGCGCCTACAACGTCAACATCAAGTTGGACATCACCTCCCACAACGAGGA
CTACACCATCGTGGAACAGTACGAACGCGCCGAGGGCCGCCACTCCACCGGCGGCATGGACGAGCTGTAC
AAGTAACTCGAGAATCAACCTCTGGATTACAAAATTTGTGAAAGATTGACTGGTATTCTTAACTATGTTG
CTCCTTTTACGCTATGTGGATACGCTGCTTTAATGCCTTTGTATCATGCTATTGCTTCCCGTATGGCTTT
CATTTTCTCCTCCTTGTATAAATCCTGGTTGCTGTCTCTTTATGAGGAGTTGTGGCCCGTTGTCAGGCAA
CGTGGCGTGGTGTGCACTGTGTTTGCTGACGCAACCCCCACTGGTTGGGGCATTGCCACCACCTGTCAGC
TCCTTTCCGGGACTTTCGCTTTCCCCCTCCCTATTGCCACGGCGGAACTCATCGCCGCCTGCCTTGCCCG
CTGCTGGACAGGGGCTCGGCTGTTGGGCACTGACAATTCCGTGGTGTTGTCGGGGAAGCTGACGTCCTTT
CCATGGCTGCTCGCCTGTGTTGCCACCTGGATTCTGCGCGGGACGTCCTTCTGCTACGTCCCTTCGGCCC
TCAATCCAGCGGACCTTCCTTCCCGCGGCCTGCTGCCGGCTCTGCGGCCTCTTCCGCGTCTTCGCCTCCG
CCCTCAGACGAGTCGGATCTCCCTTTGGGCCGCCTCCCCGCGGTACCCAATTCGCCCTATAGTGAGTCGT
ATTACGCGCGCAGCGGCCGACCATGGCCCAACTTGTTTATTGCAGCTTATAATGGTTACAAATAAAGCAA
TAGCATCACAAATTTCACAAATAAAGCATTTTTTTCACTGCATTCTAGTTGTGGTTTGTCCAAACTCATC
AATGTATCTTATCATGTCTGGATCTCCGGACCACGTGCGGACCGAGCGGCCGCAGGAACCCCTAGTGATG
GAGTTGGCCACTCCCTCTCTGCGCGCTCGCTCGCTCACTGAGGCCGGGCGACCAAAGGTCGCCCGACGCC
CGGGCTTTGCCCGGGCGGCCTCAGTGAGCGAGCGAGCGCGCAGCTGCCTGCAGGAAGCTGTAAGCTTGTC
GAGAAGTACTAGAGGATCATAATCAGCCATACCACATTTGTAGAGGTTTTACTTGCTTTAAAAAACCTCC
CACACCTCCCCCTGAACCTGAAACATAAAATGAATGCAATTGTTGTTGTTAACTTGTTTATTGCAGCTTA
TAATGGTTACAAATAAAGCAATAGCATCACAAATTTCACAAATAAAGCATTTTTTTCACTGCATTCTAGT
TGTGGTTTGTCCAAACTCATCAATGTATCTTATCATGTCTGGATCTGATCACTGATATCGCCTAGGAGAT
CCGAACCAGATAAGTGAAATCTAGTTCCAAACTATTTTGTCATTTTTAATTTTCGTATTAGCTTACGACG
CTACACCCAGTTCCCATCTATTTTGTCACTCTTCCCTAAATAATCCTTAAAAACTCCATTTCCACCCCTC
CCAGTTCCCAACTATTTTGTCCGCCCACAGCGGGGCATTTTTCTTCCTGTTATGTTTTTAATCAAACATC
CTGCCAACTCCATGTGACAAACCGTCATCTTCGGCTACTTTTTCTCTGTCACAGAATGAAAATTTTTCTG
TCATCTCTTCGTTATTAATGTTTGTAATTGACTGAATATCAACGCTTATTTGCAGCCTGAATGGCGAATG
Features (pLannotate 1.2.2; 23 found; start..end, strand, type, name):
      2..457     +  rep_origin     f1 ori (sequence partly withheld): f1 bacteriophage origin of replication; arrow indicates direction of (+) strand synthesis
    484..588     +  promoter       AmpR promoter: bla
    589..1449    +  CDS            AmpR: β-lactamase; bla; confers resistance to ampicillin, carbenicillin, and related antibiotics
   1620..2208    +  rep_origin     ori: high-copy-number ColE1/pMB1/pBR322/pUC origin of replication
   2394..2443    -  misc_feature   bom (fragment): basis of mobility region from pBR322
   2511..2735    -  mobile_element Tn7R: mini-Tn7 element (right end of the Tn7 transposon) Tn7
   2802..3335    -  CDS            GmR: gentamycin acetyltransferase; aacC1; confers resistance to gentamycin
   3524..3552    -  promoter       Pc promoter: intI1 (promoter lies within the coding sequence); class 1 integron promoter
   3530..3877    -  CDS            YPR2_ECOLX (fragment): Protein predicted: Swiss-Prot protein existence level 4. From Escherichia coli.
   3882..3914    -  promoter       AmpR promoter (fragment): bla
   3922..4062    -  repeat_region  AAV2 ITR: inverted terminal repeat of adeno-associated virus serotype 2 inverted
   4087..4327    +  promoter       U6 promoter: RNA polymerase III promoter for human U6 snRNA
   4353..4428    +  misc_RNA       gRNA scaffold: guide RNA scaffold for the Streptococcus pyogenes CRISPR/Cas9 system
   4468..4915    +  promoter       hSyn promoter: human synapsin I promoter; confers neuron-specific expression (Kügler et al., 2003)
   5227..5934    +  CDS            mCherry: mCherry is a basic (constitutively fluorescent) red fluorescent protein published in 2004, derived from Discosoma sp.. It is reported to be a very rapidly-maturing monomer with low acid sensitivity.
   5944..6532    +  misc_feature   WPRE: woodchuck hepatitis virus posttranscriptional regulatory element
   6547..6565    -  promoter       T7 promoter: promoter for bacteriophage T7 RNA polymerase
   6591..6725    +  polyA_signal   SV40 poly(A) signal: SV40 polyadenylation signal
   6755..6895    +  repeat_region  AAV2 ITR: inverted terminal repeat of adeno-associated virus serotype 2 inverted
   6926..7009    +  CDS            large T antigen (fragment): large T antigen from SV40 (simian virus 40)
   7032..7166    +  polyA_signal   SV40 poly(A) signal: SV40 polyadenylation signal
   7195..7360    -  mobile_element Tn7L: mini-Tn7 element (left end of the Tn7 transposon) Tn7
   7523..7539    +  CDS            lacZα (fragment): LacZα fragment of β-galactosidase; lacZ fragment
