[The description below was written by a language model from this plasmid's Addgene catalogue record and pLannotate feature annotations shown in this document.]
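Description:
pFB-U6-Chrna3-gRNA-hSyn-mCherry-WPRE-SV40pA is an AAV transfer plasmid that delivers a CRISPR guide RNA against mouse Chrna3, the gene for the α3 nicotinic acetylcholine receptor subunit, together with a neuronal red fluorescent marker. The catalogue lists the backbone as MLM3636, a guide RNA expression plasmid, and notes BsmBI as the 5′ cloning site for the guide. The feature table, however, shows a pFastBac-type architecture that fits the "pFB" prefix. The AAV cassette and a gentamicin resistance gene lie between the Tn7R and Tn7L mini-transposon ends. This arrangement allows transposition into a baculovirus bacmid and is commonly used for producing AAV in insect cells, although the record does not state the production route. In E. coli the plasmid replicates from a high-copy ColE1/pUC origin and is selected with ampicillin. An f1 origin is also present.

Two AAV2 inverted terminal repeats mark the sequence that is packaged into virions. Within them, a human U6 RNA polymerase III promoter drives the Chrna3 spacer fused to the Streptococcus pyogenes Cas9 guide scaffold. A separate human synapsin I promoter drives mCherry, which labels transduced neurons. The mCherry transcript carries a WPRE to enhance expression and ends at an SV40 polyadenylation signal. No Cas9 coding sequence is annotated, so the nuclease has to be supplied separately, for example from a second vector or a Cas9-expressing animal. The stated purpose is to generate loss-of-function indels in Chrna3, and the associated publication places the construct in a set of gene-editing vectors for studying nicotinic receptors in cholinergic transmission.
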