Addgene plasmid #128338: pFB-U6-Chrna3-gRNA-hSyn-mCherry-WPRE-SV40pA
Purpose: pAAV encoding gRNA sequence for loss-of-function indels
Depositing lab: Ryan Drenan. Publication: Gene editing vectors for studying nicotinic acetylcholine receptors in cholinergic transmission. Peng C, Yan Y, Kim VJ, Engle SE, Berry JN, McIntosh JM, Neve RL, Drenan RM. Eur J Neurosci. 2018 May 19. doi: 10.1111/ejn.13957. PubMed 29779223.
Backbone
  Vector backbone: MLM3636
  Backbone manufacturer: Keith Joung (Addgene plasmid #43860)
  Vector type: Mammalian Expression, CRISPR
Growth in bacteria
  Bacterial resistance: Ampicillin, 100 μg/mL
  Growth temperature: 37°C
  Growth strain: DH5alpha
  Copy number: Unknown
Gene/Insert
  Gene/Insert name: Chrna3
  gRNA/shRNA sequence: GAAACCCTCTGACTACCAAG
  Species: M. musculus (mouse)
  Entrez Gene: Chrna3 (a.k.a. (a)3, A730007P14Rik, Acra-3, Acra3)
  Cloning method: Restriction Enzyme; 5′ cloning site BsmBI (unknown if destroyed); 3′ cloning site Unknown (unknown if destroyed)
Terms and licenses: Academic/Nonprofit Terms; Industry Terms: Not Available to Industry
How to cite: pFB-U6-Chrna3-gRNA-hSyn-mCherry-WPRE-SV40pA was a gift from Ryan Drenan (Addgene plasmid # 128338 ; http://n2t.net/addgene:128338 ; RRID:Addgene_128338)
