>Addgene plasmid #128338 | pFB-U6-Chrna3-gRNA-hSyn-mCherry-WPRE-SV40pA | addgene partial sequence | sequence record 250831 | Addgene Partial NGS Result
CTCCCTCTCTGCGCGCTCGCTCGCTCACTGAGGCCGGGCGACCAAAGGTCGCCCGACGCCCGGGCTTTGC
CCGGGCGGCCTCAGTGAGCGAGCGAGCGCGCAGCTGCCTGCAGGTCTGAGACAATAACCCTGATAAATGC
TTCAATAATGTAAGCTCTAGGAGATCCGAACCAGATAAGTGAAATCTAGTTCCAAACTATTTTGTCATTT
TTAATTTTCGTATTAGCTTACGACGCTACACCCAGTTCCCATCTATTTTGTCACTCTTCCCTAAATAATC
CTTAAAAACTCCATTTCCACCCCTCCCAGTTCCCAACTATTTTGTCCGCCCACAGCGGGGCATTTTTCTT
CCTGTTATGTTTTTAATCAAACATCCTGCCAACTCCATGTGACAAACCGTCATCTTCGGCTACTTTTTCT
CTGTCACAGAATGAAAATTTTTCTGTCATCTCTTCGTTATTAATGTTTGTAATTGACTGAATATCAACGC
TTATTTGCAGCCTGAATGGCGAATGGG
[124 nt withheld, positions 518-641]
C
[91 nt withheld, positions 643-733]
A
[49 nt withheld, positions 735-783]
CCTTTGACGTTGGAGTCCACGTTCTT
[37 nt withheld, positions 810-846]
ACCCTATCTCGGTCTATTCTTTTGATTTATAAGGGATTTTGCCGATTTCGGCCTATTGGTTAAAAAATGA
GCTGATTTAACAAAAATTTAACGCGAATTTTAACAAAATATTAACGCTTACAATTTAGGTGGCACTTTTC
GGGGAAATGTGCGCGGAACCCCTATTTGTTTATTTTTCTAAATACATTCAAATATGTATCCGCTCATGAG
ACAATAACCCTGATAAATGCTTCAATAATATTGAAAAAGGAAGAGTATGAGTATTCAACATTTCCGTGTC
GCCCTTATTCCCTTTTTTGCGGCATTTTGCCTTCCTGTTTTTGCTCACCCAGAAACGCTGGTGAAAGTAA
AAGATGCTGAAGATCAGTTGGGTGCACGAGTGGGTTACATCGAACTGGATCTCAACAGCGGTAAGATCCT
TGAGAGTTTTCGCCCCGAAGAACGTTTTCCAATGATGAGCACTTTTAAAGTTCTGCTATGTGGCGCGGTA
TTATCCCGTATTGACGCCGGGCAAGAGCAACTCGGTCGCCGCATACACTATTCTCAGAATGACTTGGTTG
AGTACTCACCAGTCACAGAAAAGCATCTTACGGATGGCATGACAGTAAGAGAATTATGCAGTGCTGCCAT
AACCATGAGTGATAACACTGCGGCCAACTTACTTCTGACAACGATCGGAGGACCGAAGGAGCTAACCGCT
TTTTTGCACAACATGGGGGATCATGTAACTCGCCTTGATCGTTGGGAACCGGAGCTGAATGAAGCCATAC
CAAACGACGAGCGTGACACCACGATGCCTGTAGCAATGGCAACAACGTTGCGCAAACTATTAACTGGCGA
ACTACTTACTCTAGCTTCCCGGCAACAATTAATAGACTGGATGGAGGCGGATAAAGTTGCAGGACCACTT
CTGCGCTCGGCCCTTCCGGCTGGCTGGTTTATTGCTGATAAATCTGGAGCCGGTGAGCGTGGGTCTCGCG
GTATCATTGCAGCACTGGGGCCAGATGGTAAGCCCTCCCGTATCGTAGTTATCTACACGACGGGGAGTCA
GGCAACTATGGATGAACGAAATAGACAGATCGCTGAGATAGGTGCCTCACTGATTAAGCATTGGTAACTG
TCAGACCAAGTTTACTCATATATACTTTAGATTGATTTAAAACTTCATTTTTAATTTAAAAGGATCTAGG
TGAAGATCCTTTTTGATAATCTCATGACCAAAATCCCTTAACGTGAGTTTTCGTTCCACTGAGCGTCAGA
CCCCGTAGAAAAGATCAAAGGATCTTCTTGAGATCCTTTTTTTCTGCGCGTAATCTGCTGCTTGCAAACA
AAAAAACCACCGCTACCAGCGGTGGTTTGTTTGCCGGATCAAGAGCTACCAACTCTTTTTCCGAAGGTAA
CTGGCTTCAGCAGAGCGCAGATACCAAATACTGTTCTTCTAGTGTAGCCGTAGTTAGGCCACCACTTCAA
GAACTCTGTAGCACCGCCTACATACCTCGCTCTGCTAATCCTGTTACCAGTGGCTGCTGCCAGTGGCGAT
AAGTCGTGTCTTACCGGGTTGGACTCAAGACGATAGTTACCGGATAAGGCGCAGCGGTCGGGCTGAACGG
GGGGTTCGTGCACACAGCCCAGCTTGGAGCGAACGACCTACACCGAACTGAGATACCTACAGCGTGAGCT
ATGAGAAAGCGCCACGCTTCCCGAAGGGAGAAAGGCGGACAGGTATCCGGTAAGCGGCAGGGTCGGAACA
GGAGAGCGCACGAGGGAGCTTCCAGGGGGAAACGCCTGGTATCTTTATAGTCCTGTCGGGTTTCGCCACC
TCTGACTTGAGCGTCGATTTTTGTGATGCTCGTCAGGGGGGCGGAGCCTATGGAAAAACGCCAGCAACGC
GGCCTTTTTACGGTTCCTGGCCTTTTGCTGGCCTTTTGCTCACATGTTCTTTCCTGCGTTATCCCCTGAT
TCTGTGGATAACCGTATTACCGCCTTTGAGTGAGCTGATACCGCTCGCCGCAGCCGAACGACCGAGCGCA
GCGAGTCAGTGAGCGAGGAAGCGGAAGAGCGCCTGATGCGGTATTTTCTCCTTACGCATCTGTGCGGTAT
TTCACACCGCATAGACCAGCCGCGTAACCTGGCAAAATCGGTTACGGTTGAGTAATAAATGGATGCCCTG
CGTAAGCGGGTGTGGGCGGACAATAAAGTCTTAAACTGAACAAAATAGATCTAAACTATGACAATAAAGT
CTTAAACTAGACAGAATAGTTGTAAACTGAAATCAGTCCAGTTATGCTGTGAAAAAGCATACTGGACTTT
TGTTATGGCTAAAGCAAACTCTTCATTTTCTGAAGTGCAAATTGCCCGTCGTATTAAAGAGGGGCGTGGC
CAAGGGCATGGTAAAGACTATATTCGCGGCGTTGTGACAATTTACCGAACAACTCCGCGGCCGGGAAGCC
GATCTCGGCTTGAACGAATTGTTAGGTGGCGGTACTTGGGTCGATATCAAAGTGCATCACTTCTTCCCGT
ATGCCCAACTTTGTATAGAGAGCCACTGCGGGATCGTCACCGTAATCTGCTTGCACGTAGATCACATAAG
CACCAAGCGCGTTGGCCTCATGCTTGAGGAGATTGATGAGCGCGGTGGCAATGCCCTGCCTCCGGTGCTC
GCCGGAGACTGCGAGATCATAGATATAGATCTCACTACGCGGCTGCTCAAACTTGGGCAGAACGTAAGCC
GCGAGAGCGCCAACAACCGCTTCTTGGTCGAAGGCAGCAAGCGCGATGAATGTCTTACTACGGAGCAAGT
TCCCGAGGTAATCGGAGTCCGGCTGATGTTGGGAGTAGGTGGCTACGTCTCCGAACTCACGACCGAAAAG
ATCAAGAGCAGCCCGCATGGATTTGACTTGGTCAGGGCCGAGCCTACATGTGCGAATGATGCCCATACTT
GAGCCACCTAACTTTGTTTTAGGGCGACTGCCCTGCTGCGTAACATCGTTGCTGCTCCATAACATCAAAC
ATCGACCCACGGCGTAACGCGCTTGCTGCTTGGATGCCCGAGGCATAGACTGTACAAAAAAACAGTCATA
ACAAGCCATGAAAACCGCCACTGCGCCGTTACCACCGCTGCGTTCGGTCAAGGTTCTGGACCAGTTGCGT
GAGCGCATACGCTACTTGCATTACAGTTTACGAACCGAACAGGCTTATGTCAACTGGGTTCGTGCCTTCA
TCCGTTTCCACGGTGTGCGTCACCCGGCAACCTTGGGCAGCAGCGAAGTCGAGGCATTTCTGTCCTGGCT
GGCGAACGAGCGCAAGGTTTCGGTCTCCACGCATCGTCAGGCATTGGCGGCCTTGCTGTTCTTCTACGGC
AAGGTGCTGTGCACGGATCTGCCCTGGCTTCAGGAGATCGGAAGACCTCGGCCGTCGCGGCGCTTGCCGG
TGGTGCTGACCCCGGATGAAGTGGTTCGCATCCTCGGTTTTCTGGAAGGCGAGCATCGTTTGTTCGCCCA
GGACTCTAGCTATAGTTCTAGTGGTTGGCTACAGCTTGCATGCCTGCAGGCAGCTGCGCGCTCGCTCGCT
CACTGAGGCCGCCCGGGCAAAGCCCGGGCGTCGGGCGACCTTTGGTCGCCCGGCCTCAGTGAGCGAGCGA
GCGCGCAGAGAGGGAGTGGCCAACTCCATCACTAGGGGTTCCTGCGGCCGCACGCGTCCCCTTCACCGAG
GGCCTATTTCCCATGATTCCTTCATATTTGCATATACGATACAAGGCTGTTAGAGAGATAATTGGAATTA
ATTTGACTGTAAACACAAAGATATTAGTACAAAATACGTGACGTAGAAAGTAATAATTTCTTGGGTAGTT
TGCAGTTTTAAAATTATGTTTTAAAATGGACTATCATATGCTTACCGTAACTTGAAAGTATTTCGATTTC
TTGGCTTTATATATCTTGTGGAAAGGACGAAACGAAACCCTCTGACTACCAAGGTTTTAGAGCTAGAAAT
AGCAAGTTAAAATAAGGCTAGTCCGTTATCAACTTGAAAAAGTGGCACCGAGTCGGTGCTTTTTTACTAG
TTCTAGACTGCAGAGGGCCCTGCGTATGAGTGCAAGTGGGTTTTAGGACCAGGATGAGGCGGGGTGGGGG
TGCCTACCTGACGACCGACCCCGACCCACTGGACAAGCACCCAACCCCCATTCCCCAAATTGCGCATCCC
CTATCAGAGAGGGGGAGGGGAAACAGGATGCGGCGAGGCGCGTGCGCACTGCCAGCTTCAGCACCGCGGA
CAGTGCCTTCGCCCCCGCCTGGCGGCGCGCGCCACCGCCGCCTCAGCACTGAAGGCGCGCTGACGTCACT
CGCCGGTCCCCCGCAAACTCCCCTTCCCGGCCACCTTGGTCGCGTCCGCGCCGCCGCCGGCCCAGCCGGA
CCGCACCACGCGAGGCGCGAGATAGGGGGGCACGGGCGCGACCATCTGCGCTGCGGCGCCGGCGACTCAG
CGCTGCCTCAGTCTGCGGTGGGCAGCGGAGGAGTCGTGTCGTGCCTGAGAGCGCAGTCGAATTCAAGCTG
CTAGCTAGTACCGGTTCGAACAGGTAAGCGCCCCTAAAATCCCTTTGGGCACAATGTGTCCTGAGGGGAG
AGGCAGCGACCTGTAGATGGGACGGGGGCACTAACCCTCAGGTTTGGGGCTTCTGAATGTGAGTATCGCC
ATGTAAGCCCAGTATTTGGCCAATCTCAGAAAGCTCCTGGTCCCTGGAGGGATGGAGAGAGAAAAACAAA
CAGCTCCTGGAGCAGGGAGAGTGCTGGCCTCTTGCTCTCCGGCTCCCTCTGTTGCCCTCTGGTTTCTCCC
CAGGTTGAATTCGATATCGGATCCGCCACCATGGTGAGCAAGGGCGAGGAGGATAACATGGCCATCATCA
AGGAGTTCATGCGCTTCAAGGTGCACATGGAGGGCTCCGTGAACGGCCACGAGTTCGAGATCGAGGGCGA
GGGCGAGGGCCGCCCCTACGAGGGCACCCAGACCGCCAAGCTGAAGGTGACCAAGGGTGGCCCCCTGCCC
TTCGCCTGGGACATCCTGTCCCCTCAGTTCATGTACGGCTCCAAGGCCTACGTGAAGCACCCCGCCGACA
TCCCCGACTACTTGAAGCTGTCCTTCCCCGAGGGCTTCAAGTGGGAGCGCGTGATGAACTTCGAGGACGG
CGGCGTGGTGACCGTGACCCAGGACTCCTCCCTGCAGGACGGCGAGTTCATCTACAAGGTGAAGCTGCGC
GGCACCAACTTCCCCTCCGACGGCCCCGTAATGCAGAAGAAGACCATGGGCTGGGAGGCCTCCTCCGAGC
GGATGTACCCCGAGGACGGCGCCCTGAAGGGCGAGATCAAGCAGAGGCTGAAGCTGAAGGACGGCGGCCA
CTACGACGCTGAGGTCAAGACCACCTACAAGGCCAAGAAGCCCGTGCAGCTGCCCGGCGCCTACAACGTC
AACATCAAGTTGGACATCACCTCCCACAACGAGGACTACACCATCGTGGAACAGTACGAACGCGCCGAGG
GCCGCCACTCCACCGGCGGCATGGACGAGCTGTACAAGTAACTCGAGAATCAACCTCTGGATTACAAAAT
TTGTGAAAGATTGACTGGTATTCTTAACTATGTTGCTCCTTTTACGCTATGTGGATACGCTGCTTTAATG
CCTTTGTATCATGCTATTGCTTCCCGTATGGCTTTCATTTTCTCCTCCTTGTATAAATCCTGGTTGCTGT
CTCTTTATGAGGAGTTGTGGCCCGTTGTCAGGCAACGTGGCGTGGTGTGCACTGTGTTTGCTGACGCAAC
CCCCACTGGTTGGGGCATTGCCACCACCTGTCAGCTCCTTTCCGGGACTTTCGCTTTCCCCCTCCCTATT
GCCACGGCGGAACTCATCGCCGCCTGCCTTGCCCGCTGCTGGACAGGGGCTCGGCTGTTGGGCACTGACA
ATTCCGTGGTGTTGTCGGGGAAGCTGACGTCCTTTCCATGGCTGCTCGCCTGTGTTGCCACCTGGATTCT
GCGCGGGACGTCCTTCTGCTACGTCCCTTCGGCCCTCAATCCAGCGGACCTTCCTTCCCGCGGCCTGCTG
CCGGCTCTGCGGCCTCTTCCGCGTCTTCGCCTCCGCCCTCAGACGAGTCGGATCTCCCTTTGGGCCGCCT
CCCCGCGGTACCCAATTCGCCCTATAGTGAGTCGTATTACGCGCGCAGCGGCCGACCATGGCCCAACTTG
TTTATTGCAGCTTATAATGGTTACAAATAAAGCAATAGCATCACAAATTTCACAAATAAAGCATTTTTTT
CACTGCATTCTAGTTGTGGTTTGTCCAAACTCATCAATGTATCTTATCATGTCTGGATCTCCGGACACGT
GCGGACCGAGCGGCCGCAGGAACCCCTAGTGATGGAGTTGGCCACTCCCTCTCTGCGCGCTCGCTCGCTC
ACTGAGGCCGCCCGGGCTTTGCCCGGGCGGCCTCAGTGAGCGAGCGAGCGCGCAGCTGCCTGCAGGCATG
CAAGCTGTAGCCAACCACTAGAACTATAGCTAGAGTCCTGGGCGAACAAACGATGCTCGCC
